>Addgene plasmid #250232 | pCMV-SNAPtag-PixE | addgene full sequence | sequence record 497791 | Addgene NGS Result
TAGTTATTAATAGTAATCAATTACGGGGTCATTAGTTCATAGCCCATATATGGAGTTCCGCGTTACATAA
CTTACGGTAAATGGCCCGCCTGGCTGACCGCCCAACGACCCCCGCCCATTGACGTCAATAATGACGTATG
TTCCCATAGTAACGCCAATAGGGACTTTCCATTGACGTCAATGGGTGGAGTATTTACGGTAAACTGCCCA
CTTGGCAGTACATCAAGTGTATCATATGCCAAGTACGCCCCCTATTGACGTCAATGACGGTAAATGGCCC
GCCTGGCATTATGCCCAGTACATGACCTTATGGGACTTTCCTACTTGGCAGTACATCTACGTATTAGTCA
TCGCTATTACCATGGTGATGCGGTTTTGGCAGTACATCAATGGGCGTGGATAGCGGTTTGACTCACGGGG
ATTTCCAAGTCTCCACCCCATTGACGTCAATGGGAGTTTGTTTTGGCACCAAAATCAACGGGACTTTCCA
AAATGTCGTAACAACTCCGCCCCATTGACGCAAATGGGCGGTAGGCGTGTACGGTGGGAGGTCTATATAA
GCAGAGCTGGTTTAGTGAACCGTCAGATCCGCTAGCGCTACCGGACTCAGATCCACCGGTGCCACCATGG
ACAAAGACTGCGAAATGAAGCGCACCACCCTGGATAGCCCTCTGGGCAAGCTGGAACTGTCTGGGTGCGA
ACAGGGCCTGCACGAGATCAAGCTGCTGGGCAAAGGAACATCTGCCGCCGACGCCGTGGAAGTGCCTGCC
CCAGCCGCCGTGCTGGGCGGACCAGAGCCACTGATGCAGGCCACCGCCTGGCTCAACGCCTACTTTCACC
AGCCTGAGGCCATCGAGGAGTTCCCTGTGCCAGCCCTGCACCACCCAGTGTTCCAGCAGGAGAGCTTTAC
CCGCCAGGTGCTGTGGAAACTGCTGAAAGTGGTGAAGTTCGGAGAGGTCATCAGCTACCAGCAGCTGGCC
GCCCTGGCCGGCAATCCCGCCGCCACCGCCGCCGTGAAAACCGCCCTGAGCGGAAATCCCGTGCCCATTC
TGATCCCCTGCCACCGGGTGGTGTCTAGCTCTGGCGCCGTGGGGGGCTACGAGGGCGGGCTCGCCGTGAA
AGAGTGGCTGCTGGCCCACGAGGGCCACAGACTGGGCAAGCCTGGGCTGGGTATGTACAGTGGGGGAGGC
GGAGGGGGTGGTTCAGGTGGTGGTGGTGGTGGTGGTTCGGGTGGTGGCGGAGGGGGAGGCTCCGGAATGA
GCAATTCAGTTTTGTCCACTTCTTCCCCAGGTAATATCCAAACTCGGCAGGCGATTCCGGCCCAACTCCT
CTATTCCCTCGTCAACCAAAAAGCCAGCGGCAAACTTGTGGTACAAAACCCCTTTGACGAATTTGTTTAT
TGGCAAGTTTATTTGGGGGATGGTCGTATTCACTTGGCCAACAGCGCCAATGGTTGTTCCGAAAGACTTA
ATTATCTGATTGGTAGCACCCTTCGTCAGAAGGGCATTGAACTGCCATCAAGAATTGCTGACGATTATAT
TTTTCTTTCCGGGCTCTGGAAAAGGGATGTTTTTTCCTTTCAGCAAACCCGCTCGATTCTGACCCAAGCT
AGCCAAGAAGCCTTAGTTCAGGTACTTTCCTTACCTAAAACATCCTATCGTTTTAATCAAGAAAAAGAAC
TGAGCGAACTATTTTTGAATTTAGAGTTAGAAAAAACTATTACCCCCATCAAACATAAAATTCGCTATTG
GTGGGAATTGAGGTCCTATATTAACTCGCCTTTCCAGCGACCCCTAGTGGAAAACTGGCTTAGTCTGCGC
CAAAATTTGGTGAAAAATAACCTCCATGGCCAACATTGGCTAAAACGCTTCCACACTTGCTTGGAAAATC
TAAATTGCTTATATGAAATTGCCGGGCATTTGGAAATCAGTACTTTGGAGTTGGCATTAATGCTACAGCC
CATGGTCAAGACTGGCGAAATCAAGATGCTGCCTTATCAAGAAATTCAAACGGATGACCGCCCTTTGGTG
GCTTATGTTGACCATAGGGAAGTCCAGCAGCGCATGATGACCTATTCTTTGGAAAAAGAAGGCTATCGAG
CCTTAGTACTGGATGATCCCTTTCGGGCTTTAACGGTGTTGTTGAATTCTCCCCCCAATCTGATTATCAT
AAATACTGACTTGCCGGACATGAACGGTTATCAACTCTGTTCGTTTTGCCGTAAGTCCAATCAACTTAAA
GATGTGCCGATCCTACTATTGGGGAAAGGTGACAATTTGATCAGCGGTATTCGTATCAAACTTTGTCAAG
CTTCTGGGTACTTAAGTGAGCCTTTTGTTCCAGAAGAATTACTCGATCGGGTGGCAAAACTCCTTCCCAC
CAATAAAACCAACTCCTGAGGATCCACCGGATCTAGATAACTGATCATAATCAGCCATACCACATTTGTA
GAGGTTTTACTTGCTTTAAAAAACCTCCCACACCTCCCCCTGAACCTGAAACATAAAATGAATGCAATTG
TTGTTGTTAACTTGTTTATTGCAGCTTATAATGGTTACAAATAAAGCAATAGCATCACAAATTTCACAAA
TAAAGCATTTTTTTCACTGCATTCTAGTTGTGGTTTGTCCAAACTCATCAATGTATCTTAACGCGTAAAT
TGTAAGCGTTAATATTTTGTTAAAATTCGCGTTAAATTTTTGTTAAATCAGCTCATTTTTTAACCAATAG
GCCGAAATCGGCAAAATCCCTTATAAATCAAAAGAATAGACCGAGATAGGGT
[37 nt withheld, positions 2783-2819]
AAAGAACGTGGACTCCAACGTCAAAGG
[49 nt withheld, positions 2847-2895]
T
[91 nt withheld, positions 2897-2987]
G
[124 nt withheld, positions 2989-3112]
CAGGTGGCACTTTTCGGGGAAATGTGCGCGGAACCCCTATTTGTTTATTTTTTTAAATACATTCAAATAT
GTATCCGCTCATGAGACAATAACCCTGATAAATGCTTCAATAATATTGAAAAAGGAAGAGTCCTGAGGCG
GAAAGAACCAGCTGTGGAATGTGTGTCAGTTAGGGTGTGGAAAGTCCCCAGGCTCCCCAGCAGGCAGAAG
TATGCAAAGCATGCATCTCAATTAGTCAGCAACCAGGTGTGGAAAGTCCCCAGGCTCCCCAGCAGGCAGA
AGTATGCAAAGCATGCATCTCAATTAGTCAGCAACCATAGTCCCGCCCCTAACTCCGCCCATCCCGCCCC
TAACTCCGCCCAGTTCCGCCCATTCTCCGCCCCATGGCTGACTAATTTTTTTTATTTATGCAGAGGCCGA
GGCCGCCTCGGCCTCTGAGCTATTCCAGAAGTAGTGAGGAGGCTTTTTTGGAGGCCTAGGCTTTTGCAAA
GATCGATCAAGAGACAGGATGAGGATCGTTTCGCATGATTGAACAAGATGGATTGCACGCAGGTTCTCCG
GCCGCTTGGGTGGAGAGGCTATTCGGCTATGACTGGGCACAACAGACAATCGGCTGCTCTGATGCCGCCG
TGTTCCGGCTGTCAGCGCAGGGGCGCCCGGTTCTTTTTGTCAAGACCGACCTGTCCGGTGCCCTGAATGA
ACTGCAAGACGAGGCAGCGCGGCTATCGTGGCTGGCCACGACGGGCGTTCCTTGCGCAGCTGTGCTCGAC
GTTGTCACTGAAGCGGGAAGGGACTGGCTGCTATTGGGCGAAGTGCCGGGGCAGGATCTCCTGTCATCTC
ACCTTGCTCCTGCCGAGAAAGTATCCATCATGGCTGATGCAATGCGGCGGCTGCATACGCTTGATCCGGC
TACCTGCCCATTCGACCACCAAGCGAAACATCGCATCGAGCGAGCACGTACTCGGATGGAAGCCGGTCTT
GTCGATCAGGATGATCTGGACGAAGAGCATCAGGGGCTCGCGCCAGCCGAACTGTTCGCCAGGCTCAAGG
CGAGCATGCCCGACGGCGAGGATCTCGTCGTGACCCATGGCGATGCCTGCTTGCCGAATATCATGGTGGA
AAATGGCCGCTTTTCTGGATTCATCGACTGTGGCCGGCTGGGTGTGGCGGACCGCTATCAGGACATAGCG
TTGGCTACCCGTGATATTGCTGAAGAGCTTGGCGGCGAATGGGCTGACCGCTTCCTCGTGCTTTACGGTA
TCGCCGCTCCCGATTCGCAGCGCATCGCCTTCTATCGCCTTCTTGACGAGTTCTTCTGAGCGGGACTCTG
GGGTTCGAAATGACCGACCAAGCGACGCCCAACCTGCCATCACGAGATTTCGATTCCACCGCCGCCTTCT
ATGAAAGGTTGGGCTTCGGAATCGTTTTCCGGGACGCCGGCTGGATGATCCTCCAGCGCGGGGATCTCAT
GCTGGAGTTCTTCGCCCACCCTAGGGGGAGGCTAACTGAAACACGGAAGGAGACAATACCGGAAGGAACC
CGCGCTATGACGGCAATAAAAAGACAGAATAAAACGCACGGTGTTGGGTCGTTTGTTCATAAACGCGGGG
TTCGGTCCCAGGGCTGGCACTCTGTCGATACCCCACCGAGACCCCATTGGGGCCAATACGCCCGCGTTTC
TTCCTTTTCCCCACCCCACCCCCCAAGTTCGGGTGAAGGCCCAGGGCTCGCAGCCAACGTCGGGGCGGCA
GGCCCTGCCATAGCCTCAGGTTACTCATATATACTTTAGATTGATTTAAAACTTCATTTTTAATTTAAAA
GGATCTAGGTGAAGATCCTTTTTGATAATCTCATGACCAAAATCCCTTAACGTGAGTTTTCGTTCCACTG
AGCGTCAGACCCCGTAGAAAAGATCAAAGGATCTTCTTGAGATCCTTTTTTTCTGCGCGTAATCTGCTGC
TTGCAAACAAAAAAACCACCGCTACCAGCGGTGGTTTGTTTGCCGGATCAAGAGCTACCAACTCTTTTTC
CGAAGGTAACTGGCTTCAGCAGAGCGCAGATACCAAATACTGTTCTTCTAGTGTAGCCGTAGTTAGGCCA
CCACTTCAAGAACTCTGTAGCACCGCCTACATACCTCGCTCTGCTAATCCTGTTACCAGTGGCTGCTGCC
AGTGGCGATAAGTCGTGTCTTACCGGGTTGGACTCAAGACGATAGTTACCGGATAAGGCGCAGCGGTCGG
GCTGAACGGGGGGTTCGTGCACACAGCCCAGCTTGGAGCGAACGACCTACACCGAACTGAGATACCTACA
GCGTGAGCTATGAGAAAGCGCCACGCTTCCCGAAGGGAGAAAGGCGGACAGGTATCCGGTAAGCGGCAGG
GTCGGAACAGGAGAGCGCACGAGGGAGCTTCCAGGGGGAAACGCCTGGTATCTTTATAGTCCTGTCGGGT
TTCGCCACCTCTGACTTGAGCGTCGATTTTTGTGATGCTCGTCAGGGGGGCGGAGCCTATGGAAAAACGC
CAGCAACGCGGCCTTTTTACGGTTCCTGGCCTTTTGCTGGCCTTTTGCTCACATGTTCTTTCCTGCGTTA
TCCCCTGATTCTGTGGATAACCGTATTACCGCCATGCAT
Features (pLannotate 1.2.2; 15 found; start..end, strand, type, name):
     61..364     +  enhancer       CMV enhancer: human cytomegalovirus immediate early enhancer
    365..568     +  promoter       CMV promoter: human cytomegalovirus (CMV) immediate early promoter
    591..613     +  misc_feature   MCS (fragment): multiple cloning site
    627..1172    +  CDS            SNAP-tag®: human O6-alkylguanine-DNA-alkyltransferase variant that forms covalent bonds with benzylguanine derivatives optimized for mammalian expression
   1206..1226    -  CDS            9xHis (fragment): 9xHis affinity tag
   2422..2506    +  CDS            large T antigen (fragment): large T antigen from SV40 (simian virus 40)
   2529..2650    +  polyA_signal   SV40 poly(A) signal: SV40 polyadenylation signal
   2684..3112    -  rep_origin     f1 ori (sequence partly withheld): f1 bacteriophage origin of replication; arrow indicates direction of (+) strand synthesis
   3172..3243    +  promoter       AmpR promoter: bla
   3245..3602    +  promoter       SV40 promoter: SV40 enhancer and early promoter
   3637..4431    +  CDS            NeoR/KanR: aminoglycoside phosphotransferase from Tn5; aph(3')-II (or nptII); confers resistance to neomycin, kanamycin, and G418 (Geneticin®)
   4452..4604    +  CDS            ble (fragment): BLE_KLEPN - Experimental evidence at protein level: Swiss-Prot protein existence level 1. Binding protein with a strong affinity to the bleomycin family of antibiotics. Binds to CL990; an antimitotic-antibiotic compound. From Klebsiella pneumoniae.
   4663..4710    +  polyA_signal   HSV TK poly(A) signal: herpes simplex virus thymidine kinase polyadenylation signal (Cole and Stacy, 1985)
   4801..4817    -  polyA_signal   bGH poly(A) signal (fragment): bovine growth hormone polyadenylation signal
   5039..5627    +  rep_origin     ori: high-copy-number ColE1/pMB1/pBR322/pUC origin of replication
