[The description below was written by a language model from this plasmid's Addgene catalogue record and pLannotate feature annotations shown in this document.]
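Description:
pCMV-SNAPtag-PixE is a 5,741 bp mammalian expression plasmid built on the Clontech pmCherry-C1 backbone. No mCherry feature appears in the annotation, so SNAP-tag seems to occupy the position normally held by the fluorescent protein. It is propagated in E. coli at high copy from a ColE1/pUC-type origin and selected with kanamycin. The single NeoR/KanR (Tn5 aminoglycoside phosphotransferase) gene is preceded by both a bacterial bla promoter and the SV40 enhancer/early promoter and is followed by an HSV TK polyadenylation signal. The same marker can therefore confer G418 resistance in mammalian cells. An f1 origin is also present. The short hits annotated as 9xHis, ble, bGH poly(A) and large T antigen are fragments and probably reflect backbone or linker sequence rather than functional elements.

The payload is driven by the human CMV immediate-early enhancer and promoter and terminated by the SV40 poly(A) signal. It encodes SNAP-tag, an O6-alkylguanine-DNA-alkyltransferase variant that reacts covalently with benzylguanine derivatives, fused to the N-terminus of PixE (Slr1693). The insert is recorded as synthetic and was assembled by Gibson cloning. The feature table does not annotate PixE itself, but the unannotated stretch between SNAP-tag and the SV40 terminator region is where the catalogue fields place it.

The depositor describes the plasmid as the basic form of RELISR, with PixE conjugated to a monomer. The associated work concerns optogenetic storage and release of protein and mRNA in live cells and animals. SNAP-tag would allow the fusion to be labelled with benzylguanine-linked dyes. The record does not detail the partner components or the light-response mechanism.
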