Addgene plasmid #250232: pCMV-SNAPtag-PixE
Purpose: RELISR, basic form, monomer conjugated PixE
Depositing lab: Won Do Heo. Depositing organization: Korea Advanced Institute of Science and Technology. Publication: Optogenetic storage and release of protein and mRNA in live cells and animals. Lee C, Yu J, Shin J, Yu J, Heo Y, Lee M, Yu D, Park Y, Heo WD. Nat Commun. 2025 Jul 7;16(1):6230. doi: 10.1038/s41467-025-61322-y. PubMed 40624072.
Backbone
  Vector backbone: pmCherry-C1
  Backbone manufacturer: Clontech
  Backbone size w/o insert (bp): 3968
  Total vector size (bp): 5741
  Vector type: Mammalian Expression
Growth in bacteria
  Bacterial resistance: Kanamycin, 50 μg/mL
  Growth temperature: 37°C
  Growth strain: DH5alpha
  Copy number: High Copy
Gene/Insert
  Gene/Insert name: PixE (alt name: Slr1693)
  Species: Synthetic
  Entrez Gene: slr1693 (a.k.a. SYNGTS_1813)
  Promoter: CMV
  Tag / fusion protein: SNAPtag (N terminal on insert)
  Cloning method: Gibson Cloning
  Sequencing primers: 5′ CGGAGGGGGAGGCTccggaatgagcaattcagttttg; 3′ GTTATCTAGATCCGGTGGATCctcaggagttggttttattg
Terms and licenses: Academic/Nonprofit Terms; Industry Terms: Not Available to Industry
Depositor comments: Additional sequencing primer may be needed: gcattaatgctacagcccat
How to cite: pCMV-SNAPtag-PixE was a gift from Won Do Heo (Addgene plasmid # 250232 ; http://n2t.net/addgene:250232 ; RRID:Addgene_250232)
